>Addgene plasmid #142905 | TFORF2022 | addgene full sequence | sequence record 396067 | Addgene NGS Result
TTAATGTAGTCTTATGCAATACTCTTGTAGTCTTGCAACATGGTAACGATGAGTTAGCAACATGCCTTAC
AAGGAGAGAAAAAGCACCGTGCATGCCGATTGGTGGAAGTAAGGTGGTACGATCGTGCCTTATTAGGAAG
GCAACAGACGGGTCTGACATGGATTGGACGAACCACTGAATTGCCGCATTGCAGAGATATTGTATTTAAG
TGCCTAGCTCGATACATAAACGGGTCTCTCTGGTTAGACCAGATCTGAGCCTGGGAGCTCTCTGGCTAAC
TAGGGAACCCACTGCTTAAGCCTCAATAAAGCTTGCCTTGAGTGCTTCAAGTAGTGTGTGCCCGTCTGTT
GTGTGACTCTGGTAACTAGAGATCCCTCAGACCCTTTTAGTCAGTGTGGAAAATCTCTAGCAGTGGCGCC
CGAACAGGGACTTGAAAGCGAAAGGGAAACCAGAGGAGCTCTCTCGACGCAGGACTCGGCTTGCTGAAGC
GCGCACGGCAAGAGGCGAGGGGCGGCGACTGGTGAGTACGCCAAAAATTTTGACTAGCGGAGGCTAGAAG
GAGAGAGATGGGTGCGAGAGCGTCAGTATTAAGCGGGGGAGAATTAGATCGCGATGGGAAAAAATTCGGT
TAAGGCCAGGGGGAAAGAAAAAATATAAATTAAAACATATAGTATGGGCAAGCAGGGAGCTAGAACGATT
CGCAGTTAATCCTGGCCTGTTAGAAACATCAGAAGGCTGTAGACAAATACTGGGACAGCTACAACCATCC
CTTCAGACAGGATCAGAAGAACTTAGATCATTATATAATACAGTAGCAACCCTCTATTGTGTGCATCAAA
GGATAGAGATAAAAGACACCAAGGAAGCTTTAGACAAGATAGAGGAAGAGCAAAACAAAAGTAAGACCAC
CGCACAGCAAGCGGCCGCTGATCTTCAGACCTGGAGGAGGAGATATGAGGGACAATTGGAGAAGTGAATT
ATATAAATATAAAGTAGTAAAAATTGAACCATTAGGAGTAGCACCCACCAAGGCAAAGAGAAGAGTGGTG
CAGAGAGAAAAAAGAGCAGTGGGAATAGGAGCTTTGTTCCTTGGGTTCTTGGGAGCAGCAGGAAGCACTA
TGGGCGCAGCGTCAATGACGCTGACGGTACAGGCCAGACAATTATTGTCTGGTATAGTGCAGCAGCAGAA
CAATTTGCTGAGGGCTATTGAGGCGCAACAGCATCTGTTGCAACTCACAGTCTGGGGCATCAAGCAGCTC
CAGGCAAGAATCCTGGCTGTGGAAAGATACCTAAAGGATCAACAGCTCCTGGGGATTTGGGGTTGCTCTG
GAAAACTCATTTGCACCACTGCTGTGCCTTGGAATGCTAGTTGGAGTAATAAATCTCTGGAACAGATTTG
GAATCACACGACCTGGATGGAGTGGGACAGAGAAATTAACAATTACACAAGCTTAATACACTCCTTAATT
GAAGAATCGCAAAACCAGCAAGAAAAGAATGAACAAGAATTATTGGAATTAGATAAATGGGCAAGTTTGT
GGAATTGGTTTAACATAACAAATTGGCTGTGGTATATAAAATTATTCATAATGATAGTAGGAGGCTTGGT
AGGTTTAAGAATAGTTTTTGCTGTACTTTCTATAGTGAATAGAGTTAGGCAGGGATATTCACCATTATCG
TTTCAGACCCACCTCCCAACCCCGAGGGGACCCATGCATTGCATCTCAATTAGTCAGCAACCAGGTGTGG
AAAGTCCCCAGGCTCCCCAGCAGGCAGAAGTATGCAAAGCATGCGTCTCAATTAGTCAGCAACCATAGTC
CCGCCCCTAACTCCGCCCATCCCGCCCCTAACTCCGCCCAGTTCCGCCCATTCTCCGCCCCATGGCTGAC
TAATTTTTTTTATTTATGCAGAGGCCGAGGCCGCCTCGGCCTCTGAGCTATTCCAGAAGTAGTGAGGAGG
CTTTTTTGGAGGCCTAGGCTTTTGCAAAAAGCTTTCTAGAGGTACCACCGGAGCTTACCATGACCGAGTA
CAAGCCCACGGTGCGCCTCGCCACCCGCGACGACGTCCCCAGGGCCGTACGCACCCTCGCCGCCGCGTTC
GCCGACTACCCCGCCACGCGCCACACCGTCGATCCGGACCGCCACATCGAGCGGGTCACCGAGCTGCAAG
AACTCTTCCTCACGCGCGTCGGGCTCGACATCGGCAAGGTGTGGGTCGCGGACGACGGCGCCGCCGTGGC
GGTCTGGACCACGCCGGAGAGCGTCGAAGCGGGGGCGGTGTTCGCCGAGATCGGCCCGCGCATGGCCGAG
TTGAGCGGTTCCCGGCTGGCCGCGCAGCAACAGATGGAAGGCCTCCTGGCGCCGCACCGGCCCAAGGAGC
CCGCGTGGTTCCTGGCCACCGTCGGCGTCTCGCCCGACCACCAGGGCAAGGGTCTGGGCAGCGCCGTCGT
GCTCCCCGGAGTGGAGGCGGCCGAGCGCGCCGGGGTGCCCGCCTTCCTGGAGACCTCCGCGCCCCGCAAC
CTCCCCTTCTACGAGCGGCTCGGCTTCACCGTCACCGCCGACGTCGAGGTGCCCGAAGGACCGCGCACCT
GGTGCATGACCCGCAAGCCCGGTGCCAGTTAACGAATTCTAGATCTTGAGACAAATGGCAGTATTCATCC
ACAATTTTAAAAGAAAAGGGGGGATTGGGGGGTACAGTGCAGGGGAAAGAATAGTAGACATAATAGCAAC
AGACATACAAACTAAAGAATTACAAAAACAAATTACAAAAATTCAAAATTTTCGGGTTTATTACAGGGAC
AGCAGAGATCCACTTTGGCGCCGGCTCGAGGCCTGCAGGTGCAAAGATGGATAAAGTTTTAAACAGAGAG
GAATCTTTGCAGCTAATGGACCTTCTAGGTCTTGAAAGGAGTGGGAATTGGCTCCGGTGCCCGTCAGTGG
GCAGAGCGCACATCGCCCACAGTCCCCGAGAAGTTGGGGGGAGGGGTCGGCAATTGAACCGGTGCCTAGA
GAAGGTGGCGCGGGGTAAACTGGGAAAGTGATGTCGTGTACTGGCTCCGCCTTTTTCCCGAGGGTGGGGG
AGAACCGTATATAAGTGCAGTAGTCGCCGTGAACGTTCTTTTTCGCAACGGGTTTGCCGCCAGAACACAG
GTAAGTGCCGTGTGTGGTTCCCGCGGGCCTGGCCTCTTTACGGGTTATGGCCCTTGCGTGCCTTGAATTA
CTTCCACCTGGCTGCAGTACGTGATTCTTGATCCCGAGCTTCGGGTTGGAAGTGGGTGGGAGAGTTCGAG
GCCTTGCGCTTAAGGAGCCCCTTCGCCTCGTGCTTGAGTTGAGGCCTGGCCTGGGCGCTGGGGCCGCCGC
GTGCGAATCTGGTGGCACCTTCGCGCCTGTCTCGCTGCTTTCGATAAGTCTCTAGCCATTTAAAATTTTT
GATGACCTGCTGCGACGCTTTTTTTCTGGCAAGATAGTCTTGTAAATGCGGGCCAAGATCTGCACACTGG
TATTTCGGTTTTTGGGGCCGCGGGCGGCGACGGGGCCCGTGCGTCCCAGCGCACATGTTCGGCGAGGCGG
GGCCTGCGAGCGCGGCCACCGAGAATCGGACGGGGGTAGTCTCAAGCTGGCCGGCCTGCTCTGGTGCCTG
GCCTCGCGCCGCCGTGTATCGCCCCGCCCTGGGCGGCAAGGCTGGCCCGGTCGGCACCAGTTGCGTGAGC
GGAAAGATGGCCGCTTCCCGGCCCTGCTGCAGGGAGCTCAAAATGGAGGACGCGGCGCTCGGGAGAGCGG
GCGGGTGAGTCACCCACACAAAGGAAAAGGGCCTTTCCGTCCTCAGCCGTCGCTTCATGTGACTCCACGG
AGTACCGGGCGCCGTCCAGGCACCTCGATTAGTTCTCGAGCTTTTGGAGTACGTCGTCTTTAGGTTGGGG
GGAGGGGTTTTATGCGATGGAGTTTCCCCACACTGAGTGGGTGGAGACTGAAGTTAGGCCAGCTTGGCAC
TTGATGTAATTCTCCTTGGAATTTGCCCTTTTTGAGTTTGGATCTTGGTTCATTCTCAAGCCTCAGACAG
TGGTTCAAAGTTTTTTTCTTCCATTTCAGGTGTCGTGAGGCTAGCACCGCCACCATGTACCGCTCCACCA
AGGGCGCCTCCAAGGCGCGCCGGGACCAGATCAACGCCGAGATCCGGAACCTCAAGGAGCTGCTGCCGCT
GGCCGAAGCGGACAAGGTCCGGCTGTCCTACCTGCACATCATGAGCCTCGCCTGCATCTACACTCGCAAG
GGCGTCTTCTTCGCTGGTGGCACTCCTCTGGCGGGCCCCACGGGGCTTCTCTCAGCTCAAGAGCTTGAGG
ACATCGTAGCGGCACTACCCGGCTTTCTGCTTGTGTTCACAGCCGAGGGGAAATTGCTCTACCTGTCTGA
GAGTGTGAGCGAGCATCTGGGCCACTCCATGGTGGACCTGGTTGCCCAGGGTGACAGCATCTACGACATC
ATTGACCCAGCTGACCACCTCACTGTGCGCCAGCAACTCACCCTGCCCTCTGCCCTGGACACTGATCGCC
TCTTCCGCTGCCGCTTCAACACCTCCAAGTCCCTCAGGCGCCAGAGTGCAGGCAACAAACTCGTGCTTAT
TCGAGGCCGATTCCATGCTCACCCACCTGGAGCCTACTGGGCAGGAAATCCCGTGTTCACAGCTTTCTGT
GCCCCTCTGGAGCCGAGACCCCGCCCAGGTCCTGGCCCTGGCCCTGGCCCTGCCTCGCTCTTCCTGGCCA
TGTTCCAGAGCCGCCATGCTAAAGACCTGGCTCTACTGGACATCTCCGAGAGTGTCCTAATCTACCTGGG
CTTTGAGCGCAGTGAACTGCTTTGTAAATCATGGTATGGACTGCTGCACCCCGAGGACCTGGCCCACGCT
TCTGCTCAACACTACCGCCTGTTGGCTGAGAGTGGAGATATTCAGGCAGAGATGGTGGTGAGGCTACAGG
CCAAGACTGGAGGCTGGGCATGGATTTACTGCCTGTTATACTCAGAAGGTCCAGAGGGACCCATTACTGC
CAATAACTACCCAATCAGTGACATGGAAGCCTGGAGCCTCCGCCAGCAGTTGAACTCTGAAGACACCCAG
GCAGCTTATGTCCTGGGCACTCCGACCATGCTGCCCTCATTCCCTGAAAACATTCTTTCCCAGGAAGAGT
GCTCCAGCACTAACCCACTCTTCACCGCAGCACTGGGGGCTCCCAGAAGCACCAGCTTCCCCAGTGCTCC
TGAACTGAGTGTTGTCTCTGCATCAGAAGAGCTTCCCCGACCCTCCAAAGAACTGGACTTCAGTTACCTG
ACATTCCCTTCTGGGCCTGAGCCTTCTCTCCAAGCAGAACTAAGCAAGGATCTTGTGTGCACTCCACCTT
ACACGCCCCATCAGCCAGGAGGCTGTGCCTTCCTCTTCAGCCTCCATGAGCCCTTCCAGACCCATTTGCC
CACCCCATCCAGCACTCTTCAAGAACAGCTGACTCCAAGCACTGCGACCTTCTCTGATCAGTTGACGCCC
AGCAGTGCAACCTTCCCAGATCCACTAACTAGCCCACTGCAAGGCCAGTTGACTGAAACCTCGGTCAGAA
GCTATGAAGACCAGTTGACTCCCTGCACCTCCACCTTCCCAGACCAGCTGCTTCCCAGCACAGCCACCTT
CCCAGAGCCTCTGGGCAGCCCTGCCCATGAACAGCTGACTCCTCCCAGCACAGCATTCCAAGCACACCTG
GACAGCCCCAGCCAAACCTTCCCAGAGCAACTGAGCCCCAACCCTACCAAGACTTACTTTGCCCAGGAGG
GATGCAGTTTTCTCTATGAGAAGTTGCCCCCAAGTCCTAGCAGCCCTGGTAATGGGGACTGCACGCTCTT
GGCCCTAGCCCAGCTCCGGGGCCCCCTCTCTGTGGATGTCCCCCTGGTGCCCGAAGGCCTGCTCACACCT
GAGGCCTCTCCAGTCAAGCAGAGTTTCTTCCACTACTCTGAAAAGGAGCAGAATGAGATAGACCGTCTCA
TCCAGCAGATTAGCCAATTGGCTCAGGGCATGGACAGACCCTTCTCAGCTGAGGCTGGCACTGGCGGACT
AGAGCCACTTGGAGGACTGGAGCCCCTGGACTCCAACCTGTCCCTGTCAGGGGCAGGCCCCCCTGTGCTC
AGCCTGGACCTGAAACCCTGGAAATGCCAGGAGCTGGACTTCCTGGCTGACCCTGATAACATGTTCCTGG
AAGAGACGCCCGTGGAAGACATCTTCATGGATCTCTCTACCCCAGATCCCAGTGAGGAATGGGGCTCAGG
GGATCCTGAGGCAGAGGGCCCAGGAGGGGCCCCATCGCCTTGCAACAACCTGTCCCCAGAAGACCACAGC
TTCCTGGAGGACCTGGCCACATATGAAACCGCCTTTGAGACAGGTGTCTCAGCATTCCCCTATGATGGGT
TTACTGATGAGTTGCATCAACTCCAGAGCCAAGTTCAAGACAGCTTCCATGAAGATGGAAGTGGAGGGGA
ACCAACGTTTTAGTAATGAACTAGTCCGTAACTTGAAAGTATTTCGATTTCTTGGCTTTATATATCTTGT
GGAAAGGACGAAAACTCGCGTCGCGTAAATTCGGGACGCGTTAAGTCGACAATCAACCTCTGGATTACAA
AATTTGTGAAAGATTGACTGGTATTCTTAACTATGTTGCTCCTTTTACGCTATGTGGATACGCTGCTTTA
ATGCCTTTGTATCATGCTATTGCTTCCCGTATGGCTTTCATTTTCTCCTCCTTGTATAAATCCTGGTTGC
TGTCTCTTTATGAGGAGTTGTGGCCCGTTGTCAGGCAACGTGGCGTGGTGTGCACTGTGTTTGCTGACGC
AACCCCCACTGGTTGGGGCATTGCCACCACCTGTCAGCTCCTTTCCGGGACTTTCGCTTTCCCCCTCCCT
ATTGCCACGGCGGAACTCATCGCCGCCTGCCTTGCCCGCTGCTGGACAGGGGCTCGGCTGTTGGGCACTG
ACAATTCCGTGGTGTTGTCGGGGAAATCATCGTCCTTTCCTTGGCTGCTCGCCTGTGTTGCCACCTGGAT
TCTGCGCGGGACGTCCTTCTGCTACGTCCCTTCGGCCCTCAATCCAGCGGACCTTCCTTCCCGCGGCCTG
CTGCCGGCTCTGCGGCCTCTTCCGCGTCTTCGCCTTCGCCCTCAGACGAGTCGGATCTCCCTTTGGGCCG
CCTCCCCGCGTCGACTTTAAGACCAATGACTTACAAGGCAGCTGTAGATCTTAGCCACTTTTTAAAAGAA
AAGGGGGGACTGGAAGGGCTAATTCACTCCCAACGAAGACAAGATCTGCTTTTTGCTTGTACTGGGTCTC
TCTGGTTAGACCAGATCTGAGCCTGGGAGCTCTCTGGCTAACTAGGGAACCCACTGCTTAAGCCTCAATA
AAGCTTGCCTTGAGTGCTTCAAGTAGTGTGTGCCCGTCTGTTGTGTGACTCTGGTAACTAGAGATCCCTC
AGACCCTTTTAGTCAGTGTGGAAAATCTCTAGCAGTACGTATAGTAGTTCATGTCATCTTATTATTCAGT
ATTTATAACTTGCAAAGAAATGAATATCAGAGAGTGAGAGGAACTTGTTTATTGCAGCTTATAATGGTTA
CAAATAAAGCAATAGCATCACAAATTTCACAAATAAAGCATTTTTTTCACTGCATTCTAGTTGTGGTTTG
TCCAAACTCATCAATGTATCTTATCATGTCTGGCTCTAGCTATCCCGCCCCTAACTCCGCCCATCCCGCC
CCTAACTCCGCCCAGTTCCGCCCATTCTCCGCCCCATGGCTGACTAATTTTTTTTATTTATGCAGAGGCC
GAGGCCGCCTCGGCCTCTGAGCTATTCCAGAAGTAGTGAGGAGGCTTTTTTGGAGGCCTAGGGACGTACC
CAATTCGCCCTATAGTGAGTCGTATTACGCGCGCTCACTGGCCGTCGTTTTACAACGTCGTGACTGGGAA
AACCCTGGCGTTACCCAACTTAATCGCCTTGCAGCACATCCCCCTTTCGCCAGCTGGCGTAATAGCGAAG
AGGCCCGCACCGATCGCCCTTCCCAACAGTTGCGCAGCCTGAATGGCGAATGGG
[124 nt withheld, positions 8105-8228]
C
[91 nt withheld, positions 8230-8320]
A
[49 nt withheld, positions 8322-8370]
CCTTTGACGTTGGAGTCCACGTTCTTT
[37 nt withheld, positions 8398-8434]
ACCCTATCTCGGTCTATTCTTTTGATTTATAAGGGATTTTGCCGATTTCGGCCTATTGGTTAAAAAATGA
GCTGATTTAACAAAAATTTAACGCGAATTTTAACAAAATATTAACGCTTACAATTTAGGTGGCACTTTTC
GGGGAAATGTGCGCGGAACCCCTATTTGTTTATTTTTCTAAATACATTCAAATATGTATCCGCTCATGAG
ACAATAACCCTGATAAATGCTTCAATAATATTGAAAAAGGAAGAGTATGAGTATTCAACATTTCCGTGTC
GCCCTTATTCCCTTTTTTGCGGCATTTTGCCTTCCTGTTTTTGCTCACCCAGAAACGCTGGTGAAAGTAA
AAGATGCTGAAGATCAGTTGGGTGCACGAGTGGGTTACATCGAACTGGATCTCAACAGCGGTAAGATCCT
TGAGAGTTTTCGCCCCGAAGAACGTTTTCCAATGATGAGCACTTTTAAAGTTCTGCTATGTGGCGCGGTA
TTATCCCGTATTGACGCCGGGCAAGAGCAACTCGGTCGCCGCATACACTATTCTCAGAATGACTTGGTTG
AGTACTCACCAGTCACAGAAAAGCATCTTACGGATGGCATGACAGTAAGAGAATTATGCAGTGCTGCCAT
AACCATGAGTGATAACACTGCGGCCAACTTACTTCTGACAACGATCGGAGGACCGAAGGAGCTAACCGCT
TTTTTGCACAACATGGGGGATCATGTAACTCGCCTTGATCGTTGGGAACCGGAGCTGAATGAAGCCATAC
CAAACGACGAGCGTGACACCACGATGCCTGTAGCAATGGCAACAACGTTGCGCAAACTATTAACTGGCGA
ACTACTTACTCTAGCTTCCCGGCAACAATTAATAGACTGGATGGAGGCGGATAAAGTTGCAGGACCACTT
CTGCGCTCGGCCCTTCCGGCTGGCTGGTTTATTGCTGATAAATCTGGAGCCGGTGAGCGTGGGTCTCGCG
GTATCATTGCAGCACTGGGGCCAGATGGTAAGCCCTCCCGTATCGTAGTTATCTACACGACGGGGAGTCA
GGCAACTATGGATGAACGAAATAGACAGATCGCTGAGATAGGTGCCTCACTGATTAAGCATTGGTAACTG
TCAGACCAAGTTTACTCATATATACTTTAGATTGATTTAAAACTTCATTTTTAATTTAAAAGGATCTAGG
TGAAGATCCTTTTTGATAATCTCATGACCAAAATCCCTTAACGTGAGTTTTCGTTCCACTGAGCGTCAGA
CCCCGTAGAAAAGATCAAAGGATCTTCTTGAGATCCTTTTTTTCTGCGCGTAATCTGCTGCTTGCAAACA
AAAAAACCACCGCTACCAGCGGTGGTTTGTTTGCCGGATCAAGAGCTACCAACTCTTTTTCCGAAGGTAA
CTGGCTTCAGCAGAGCGCAGATACCAAATACTGTTCTTCTAGTGTAGCCGTAGTTAGGCCACCACTTCAA
GAACTCTGTAGCACCGCCTACATACCTCGCTCTGCTAATCCTGTTACCAGTGGCTGCTGCCAGTGGCGAT
AAGTCGTGTCTTACCGGGTTGGACTCAAGACGATAGTTACCGGATAAGGCGCAGCGGTCGGGCTGAACGG
GGGGTTCGTGCACACAGCCCAGCTTGGAGCGAACGACCTACACCGAACTGAGATACCTACAGCGTGAGCT
ATGAGAAAGCGCCACGCTTCCCGAAGGGAGAAAGGCGGACAGGTATCCGGTAAGCGGCAGGGTCGGAACA
GGAGAGCGCACGAGGGAGCTTCCAGGGGGAAACGCCTGGTATCTTTATAGTCCTGTCGGGTTTCGCCACC
TCTGACTTGAGCGTCGATTTTTGTGATGCTCGTCAGGGGGGCGGAGCCTATGGAAAAACGCCAGCAACGC
GGCCTTTTTACGGTTCCTGGCCTTTTGCTGGCCTTTTGCTCACATGTTCTTTCCTGCGTTATCCCCTGAT
TCTGTGGATAACCGTATTACCGCCTTTGAGTGAGCTGATACCGCTCGCCGCAGCCGAACGACCGAGCGCA
GCGAGTCAGTGAGCGAGGAAGCGGAAGAGCGCCCAATACGCAAACCGCCTCTCCCCGCGCGTTGGCCGAT
TCATTAATGCAGCTGGCACGACAGGTTTCCCGACTGGAAAGCGGGCAGTGAGCGCAACGCAATTAATGTG
AGTTAGCTCACTCATTAGGCACCCCAGGCTTTACACTTTATGCTTCCGGCTCGTATGTTGTGTGGAATTG
TGAGCGGATAACAATTTCACACAGGAAACAGCTATGACCATGATTACGCCAAGCGCGCAATTAACCCTCA
CTAAAGGGAACAAAAGCTGGAGCTGCAAGC
Features (pLannotate 1.2.2; 31 found; start..end, strand, type, name):
      5..231     +  promoter       RSV promoter: Rous sarcoma virus enhancer/promoter
    232..412     +  LTR            5' LTR (truncated): truncated 5' long terminal repeat (LTR) from HIV-1
    459..584     +  misc_feature   HIV-1 Ψ: packaging signal of human immunodeficiency virus type 1
    568..931     +  CDS            HIV-1 gag (fragment): gag protein from human immunodeficiency virus 1; gag
   1077..1310    +  misc_feature   RRE: The Rev response element (RRE) of HIV-1 allows for Rev-dependent mRNA export from the nucleus to the cytoplasm.
   1687..1713    +  CDS            Rev (fragment): human immunodeficiency virus 1 (HIV-1) Rev protein; rev; enhances nuclear export of unspliced and incompletely spliced viral mRNAs
   1720..1743    +  promoter       SV40 promoter (fragment): SV40 early promoter
   1744..1815    +  promoter       SV40 promoter (fragment): SV40 enhancer and early promoter
   1839..1974    +  rep_origin     SV40 ori: SV40 origin of replication
   2020..2616    +  CDS            PuroR (fragment): puromycin N-acetyltransferase; pac from Streptomyces; confers resistance to puromycin
   2665..2782    +  misc_feature   cPPT/CTS: central polypurine tract and central termination sequence of HIV-1
   2847..2913    +  CDS            small t antigen (fragment): SV40 (simian virus 40) small t antigen
   2920..4098    +  promoter       EF-1α promoter: strong constitutive promoter for human elongation factor EF-1α
   4115..6520    +  CDS            NPAS4: NPAS4_HUMAN - Also known as BHLHE79 From Homo sapiens (Human).
   6536..6589    +  promoter       U6 promoter (fragment): RNA polymerase III promoter for human U6 snRNA
   6631..7219    +  misc_feature   WPRE: woodchuck hepatitis virus posttranscriptional regulatory element
   7270..7289    +  misc_feature   cPPT/CTS (fragment): central polypurine tract and central termination sequence of HIV-1
   7291..7524    +  LTR            3' LTR (ΔU3): self-inactivating 3' long terminal repeat (LTR) from HIV-1
   7602..7723    +  polyA_signal   SV40 poly(A) signal: SV40 polyadenylation signal
   7763..7898    +  rep_origin     SV40 ori: SV40 origin of replication
   7919..7937    -  promoter       T7 promoter: promoter for bacteriophage T7 RNA polymerase
   7945..8100    +  CDS            lacZα (fragment): LacZα fragment of β-galactosidase; lacZ fragment
   8105..8533    +  rep_origin     f1 ori (sequence partly withheld): f1 bacteriophage origin of replication; arrow indicates direction of (+) strand synthesis
   8586..8690    +  promoter       AmpR promoter: bla
   8691..9551    +  CDS            AmpR: β-lactamase; bla; confers resistance to ampicillin, carbenicillin, and related antibiotics
   9722..10310   +  rep_origin     ori: high-copy-number ColE1/pMB1/pBR322/pUC origin of replication
  10493..10585   +  CDS            lacI (fragment): lac repressor; lacI; The lac repressor binds to the lac operator to inhibit transcription in E. coli. This inhibition can be relieved by adding lactose or isopropyl-β-D-thiogalactopyranoside (IPTG).
  10598..10619   +  protein_bind   CAP binding site: CAP binding activates transcription in the presence of cAMP. E. coli catabolite activator protein
  10634..10664   +  promoter       lac promoter: promoter for the E. coli lac operon
  10668..10690   +  protein_bind   lac operator (fragment): The lac repressor binds to the lac operator to inhibit transcription in E. coli. This inhibition can be relieved by adding lactose or isopropyl-β-D-thiogalactopyranoside (IPTG). lac repressor encoded by lacI
  10733..10751   +  promoter       T3 promoter: promoter for bacteriophage T3 RNA polymerase
