[The description below was written by a language model from this plasmid's Addgene catalogue record and pLannotate feature annotations shown in this document.]
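Description:
TFORF2022 is a third-generation-style, self-inactivating lentiviral expression plasmid built on the pLX_TRC317 backbone and carrying the human transcription factor NPAS4 (also known as NXF or bHLHe79). It belongs to a barcoded transcription factor ORF collection in which each construct carries a unique 24-bp barcode, so that the overexpressed factor can be identified by sequencing in pooled screens. In bacteria the plasmid replicates from a high-copy ColE1/pUC-type origin and is selected with ampicillin through the bla gene. An f1 origin and remnants of a lacZα/lac promoter cloning region flanked by T3 and T7 promoters are also present. The depositor notes that the plasmid may recombine during propagation, which is a common issue with LTR-containing vectors.

The viral genome is transcribed from an RSV promoter fused to a truncated HIV-1 5' LTR. This is followed by the Ψ packaging signal with a partial gag sequence, and then the RRE for Rev-dependent nuclear export. Within the transfer cassette, an SV40 early promoter/origin drives puromycin N-acetyltransferase for selection of transduced mammalian cells. A cPPT/CTS element, which aids nuclear import of the preintegration complex, sits downstream of it. The strong constitutive EF-1α promoter then drives the NPAS4 ORF. A WPRE lies after the ORF to enhance transcript stability and expression, ahead of the ΔU3 3' LTR and an SV40 polyadenylation signal. The barcode is not annotated in the feature table. A short U6 promoter fragment between the ORF and WPRE may mark a priming site in that region, but the record does not confirm this. The construct is intended for lentiviral overexpression of NPAS4, individually or in pooled directed-differentiation screens.
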