Addgene plasmid #142905: TFORF2022
Purpose: Lentiviral vector for overexpressing transcription factor ORFs with unique 24-bp barcodes. Barcodes facilitate identification of transcription factors in pooled screens.
Depositing lab: Feng Zhang. Depositing organization: Broad Institute. Publication: A transcription factor atlas of directed differentiation. Joung J, Ma S, Tay T, Geiger-Schuller KR, Kirchgatterer PC, Verdine VK, Guo B, Arias-Garcia MA, Allen WE, Singh A, Kuksenko O, Abudayyeh OO, Gootenberg JS, Fu Z, Macrae RK, Buenrostro JD, Regev A, Zhang F. Cell. 2023 Jan 5;186(1):209-229.e26. doi: 10.1016/j.cell.2022.11.026. PubMed 36608654.
Backbone
  Vector backbone: pLX_TRC317
  Backbone manufacturer: Broad Institute Genetic Perturbation Platform
  Backbone size w/o insert (bp): 8264
  Vector type: Mammalian Expression, Lentiviral
  Selectable markers: Puromycin
Growth in bacteria
  Bacterial resistance: Ampicillin, 100 μg/mL
  Growth temperature: 37°C
  Growth strain: NEB Stable
  Copy number: High Copy
Gene/Insert
  Gene/Insert name: NPAS4
  Species: H. sapiens (human)
  Insert size (bp): 2510
  Entrez Gene: NPAS4 (a.k.a. NXF, Le-PAS, PASD10, bHLHe79)
  Promoter: EF1a
  Cloning method: Unknown
  Sequencing primers: 5′ GGGTGGAGACTGAAGTTAGGCCAG; 3′ CACATAGCGTAAAAGGAGCAACATAG
Terms and licenses: Academic/Nonprofit Terms; Industry Terms: Not Available to Industry
Depositor comments: NM_178864,ENST00000311034 . The transcription factor ORF portion of this plasmid was synthesized by Genewiz. Please test multiple small colonies in case of plasmid recombination. To make this collection available in a timely manner, a portion of this collection was not fully sequenced by Addgene. If an Addgene verified full plasmid sequence is not available, please contact us prior to placing an order to request the full sequence.
How to cite: TFORF2022 was a gift from Feng Zhang (Addgene plasmid # 142905 ; http://n2t.net/addgene:142905 ; RRID:Addgene_142905)
