>Addgene plasmid #142905 | TFORF2022 | depositor partial sequence | sequence record 280853 | Insert
ACCGCCACCATGTACCGCTCCACCAAGGGCGCCTCCAAGGCGCGCCGGGACCAGATCAACGCCGAGATCC
GGAACCTCAAGGAGCTGCTGCCGCTGGCCGAAGCGGACAAGGTCCGGCTGTCCTACCTGCACATCATGAG
CCTCGCCTGCATCTACACTCGCAAGGGCGTCTTCTTCGCTGGTGGCACTCCTCTGGCGGGCCCCACGGGG
CTTCTCTCAGCTCAAGAGCTTGAGGACATCGTAGCGGCACTACCCGGCTTTCTGCTTGTGTTCACAGCCG
AGGGGAAATTGCTCTACCTGTCTGAGAGTGTGAGCGAGCATCTGGGCCACTCCATGGTGGACCTGGTTGC
CCAGGGTGACAGCATCTACGACATCATTGACCCAGCTGACCACCTCACTGTGCGCCAGCAACTCACCCTG
CCCTCTGCCCTGGACACTGATCGCCTCTTCCGCTGCCGCTTCAACACCTCCAAGTCCCTCAGGCGCCAGA
GTGCAGGCAACAAACTCGTGCTTATTCGAGGCCGATTCCATGCTCACCCACCTGGAGCCTACTGGGCAGG
AAATCCCGTGTTCACAGCTTTCTGTGCCCCTCTGGAGCCGAGACCCCGCCCAGGTCCTGGCCCTGGCCCT
GGCCCTGCCTCGCTCTTCCTGGCCATGTTCCAGAGCCGCCATGCTAAAGACCTGGCTCTACTGGACATCT
CCGAGAGTGTCCTAATCTACCTGGGCTTTGAGCGCAGTGAACTGCTTTGTAAATCATGGTATGGACTGCT
GCACCCCGAGGACCTGGCCCACGCTTCTGCTCAACACTACCGCCTGTTGGCTGAGAGTGGAGATATTCAG
GCAGAGATGGTGGTGAGGCTACAGGCCAAGACTGGAGGCTGGGCATGGATTTACTGCCTGTTATACTCAG
AAGGTCCAGAGGGACCCATTACTGCCAATAACTACCCAATCAGTGACATGGAAGCCTGGAGCCTCCGCCA
GCAGTTGAACTCTGAAGACACCCAGGCAGCTTATGTCCTGGGCACTCCGACCATGCTGCCCTCATTCCCT
GAAAACATTCTTTCCCAGGAAGAGTGCTCCAGCACTAACCCACTCTTCACCGCAGCACTGGGGGCTCCCA
GAAGCACCAGCTTCCCCAGTGCTCCTGAACTGAGTGTTGTCTCTGCATCAGAAGAGCTTCCCCGACCCTC
CAAAGAACTGGACTTCAGTTACCTGACATTCCCTTCTGGGCCTGAGCCTTCTCTCCAAGCAGAACTAAGC
AAGGATCTTGTGTGCACTCCACCTTACACGCCCCATCAGCCAGGAGGCTGTGCCTTCCTCTTCAGCCTCC
ATGAGCCCTTCCAGACCCATTTGCCCACCCCATCCAGCACTCTTCAAGAACAGCTGACTCCAAGCACTGC
GACCTTCTCTGATCAGTTGACGCCCAGCAGTGCAACCTTCCCAGATCCACTAACTAGCCCACTGCAAGGC
CAGTTGACTGAAACCTCGGTCAGAAGCTATGAAGACCAGTTGACTCCCTGCACCTCCACCTTCCCAGACC
AGCTGCTTCCCAGCACAGCCACCTTCCCAGAGCCTCTGGGCAGCCCTGCCCATGAACAGCTGACTCCTCC
CAGCACAGCATTCCAAGCACACCTGGACAGCCCCAGCCAAACCTTCCCAGAGCAACTGAGCCCCAACCCT
ACCAAGACTTACTTTGCCCAGGAGGGATGCAGTTTTCTCTATGAGAAGTTGCCCCCAAGTCCTAGCAGCC
CTGGTAATGGGGACTGCACGCTCTTGGCCCTAGCCCAGCTCCGGGGCCCCCTCTCTGTGGATGTCCCCCT
GGTGCCCGAAGGCCTGCTCACACCTGAGGCCTCTCCAGTCAAGCAGAGTTTCTTCCACTACTCTGAAAAG
GAGCAGAATGAGATAGACCGTCTCATCCAGCAGATTAGCCAATTGGCTCAGGGCATGGACAGACCCTTCT
CAGCTGAGGCTGGCACTGGCGGACTAGAGCCACTTGGAGGACTGGAGCCCCTGGACTCCAACCTGTCCCT
GTCAGGGGCAGGCCCCCCTGTGCTCAGCCTGGACCTGAAACCCTGGAAATGCCAGGAGCTGGACTTCCTG
GCTGACCCTGATAACATGTTCCTGGAAGAGACGCCCGTGGAAGACATCTTCATGGATCTCTCTACCCCAG
ATCCCAGTGAGGAATGGGGCTCAGGGGATCCTGAGGCAGAGGGCCCAGGAGGGGCCCCATCGCCTTGCAA
CAACCTGTCCCCAGAAGACCACAGCTTCCTGGAGGACCTGGCCACATATGAAACCGCCTTTGAGACAGGT
GTCTCAGCATTCCCCTATGATGGGTTTACTGATGAGTTGCATCAACTCCAGAGCCAAGTTCAAGACAGCT
TCCATGAAGATGGAAGTGGAGGGGAACCAACGTTTTAGTAATGAACTAGTCCGTAACTTGAAAGTATTTC
GATTTCTTGGCTTTATATATCTTGTGGAAAGGACGAAAACTCGCGTCGCGTAAATTCGGG
