>Addgene plasmid #142905 | TFORF2022 | depositor partial sequence | sequence record 280854 | Barcode
AAACTCGCGTCGCGTAAATTCGGG
